>Addgene plasmid #113425 | pCMV-hA3A-BE3-Y132D | addgene full sequence | sequence record 217957 | Addgene NGS Result
CCAGTATCTGCTCCCTGCTTGTGTGTTGGAGGTCGCTGAGTAGTGCGCGAGCAAAATTTAAGCTACAACA
AGGCAAGGCTTGACCGACAATTGCATGAAGAATCTGCTTAGGGTTAGGCGTTTTGCGCTGCTTCGCGATG
TACGGGCCAGATATACGCGTTGACATTGATTATTGACTAGTTATTAATAGTAATCAATTACGGGGTCATT
AGTTCATAGCCCATATATGGAGTTCCGCGTTACATAACTTACGGTAAATGGCCCGCCTGGCTGACCGCCC
AACGACCCCCGCCCATTGACGTCAATAATGACGTATGTTCCCATAGTAACGCCAATAGGGACTTTCCATT
GACGTCAATGGGTGGAGTATTTACGGTAAACTGCCCACTTGGCAGTACATCAAGTGTATCATATGCCAAG
TACGCCCCCTATTGACGTCAATGACGGTAAATGGCCCGCCTGGCATTATGCCCAGTACATGACCTTATGG
GACTTTCCTACTTGGCAGTACATCTACGTATTAGTCATCGCTATTACCATGGTGATGCGGTTTTGGCAGT
ACATCAATGGGCGTGGATAGCGGTTTGACTCACGGGGATTTCCAAGTCTCCACCCCATTGACGTCAATGG
GAGTTTGTTTTGGCACCAAAATCAACGGGACTTTCCAAAATGTCGTAACAACTCCGCCCCATTGACGCAA
ATGGGCGGTAGGCGTGTACGGTGGGAGGTCTATATAAGCAGAGCTGGTTTAGTGAACCGTCAGATCCGCT
AGAGATCCGCGGCCGCTAATACGACTCACTATAGGGAGAGCCGCCACCATGGAAGCCAGCCCAGCATCCG
GGCCCAGACACTTGATGGATCCACACATATTCACTTCCAACTTTAACAATGGCATTGGAAGGCATAAGAC
CTACCTGTGCTACGAAGTGGAGCGCCTGGACAATGGCACCTCGGTCAAGATGGACCAGCACAGGGGCTTT
CTACACAACCAGGCTAAGAATCTTCTCTGTGGCTTTTACGGCCGCCATGCGGAGCTGCGCTTCTTGGACC
TGGTTCCTTCTTTGCAGTTGGACCCGGCCCAGATCTACAGGGTCACTTGGTTCATCTCCTGGAGCCCCTG
CTTCTCCTGGGGCTGTGCCGGGGAAGTGCGTGCGTTCCTTCAGGAGAACACACACGTGAGACTGCGTATC
TTCGCTGCCCGCATCTATGATGATGACCCCCTATATAAGGAGGCACTGCAAATGCTGCGGGATGCTGGGG
CCCAAGTCTCCATCATGACCTACGATGAATTTAAGCACTGCTGGGACACCTTTGTGGACCACCAGGGATG
TCCCTTCCAGCCCTGGGATGGACTAGATGAGCACAGCCAAGCCCTGAGTGGGAGGCTGCGGGCCATTCTC
CAGAATCAGGGAAACAGCGGCAGCGAGACTCCCGGGACCTCAGAGTCCGCCACACCCGAAAGTGATAAAA
AGTATTCTATTGGTTTAGCCATCGGCACTAATTCCGTTGGATGGGCTGTCATAACCGATGAATACAAAGT
ACCTTCAAAGAAATTTAAGGTGTTGGGGAACACAGACCGTCATTCGATTAAAAAGAATCTTATCGGTGCC
CTCCTATTCGATAGTGGCGAAACGGCAGAGGCGACTCGCCTGAAACGAACCGCTCGGAGAAGGTATACAC
GTCGCAAGAACCGAATATGTTACTTACAAGAAATTTTTAGCAATGAGATGGCCAAAGTTGACGATTCTTT
CTTTCACCGTTTGGAAGAGTCCTTCCTTGTCGAAGAGGACAAGAAACATGAACGGCACCCCATCTTTGGA
AACATAGTAGATGAGGTGGCATATCATGAAAAGTACCCAACGATTTATCACCTCAGAAAAAAGCTAGTTG
ACTCAACTGATAAAGCGGACCTGAGGTTAATCTACTTGGCTCTTGCCCATATGATAAAGTTCCGTGGGCA
CTTTCTCATTGAGGGTGATCTAAATCCGGACAACTCGGATGTCGACAAACTGTTCATCCAGTTAGTACAA
ACCTATAATCAGTTGTTTGAAGAGAACCCTATAAATGCAAGTGGCGTGGATGCGAAGGCTATTCTTAGCG
CCCGCCTCTCTAAATCCCGACGGCTAGAAAACCTGATCGCACAATTACCCGGAGAGAAGAAAAATGGGTT
GTTCGGTAACCTTATAGCGCTCTCACTAGGCCTGACACCAAATTTTAAGTCGAACTTCGACTTAGCTGAA
GATGCCAAATTGCAGCTTAGTAAGGACACGTACGATGACGATCTCGACAATCTACTGGCACAAATTGGAG
ATCAGTATGCGGACTTATTTTTGGCTGCCAAAAACCTTAGCGATGCAATCCTCCTATCTGACATACTGAG
AGTTAATACTGAGATTACCAAGGCGCCGTTATCCGCTTCAATGATCAAAAGGTACGATGAACATCACCAA
GACTTGACACTTCTCAAGGCCCTAGTCCGTCAGCAACTGCCTGAGAAATATAAGGAAATATTCTTTGATC
AGTCGAAAAACGGGTACGCAGGTTATATTGACGGCGGAGCGAGTCAAGAGGAATTCTACAAGTTTATCAA
ACCCATATTAGAGAAGATGGATGGGACGGAAGAGTTGCTTGTAAAACTCAATCGCGAAGATCTACTGCGA
AAGCAGCGGACTTTCGACAACGGTAGCATTCCACATCAAATCCACTTAGGCGAATTGCATGCTATACTTA
GAAGGCAGGAGGATTTTTATCCGTTCCTCAAAGACAATCGTGAAAAGATTGAGAAAATCCTAACCTTTCG
CATACCTTACTATGTGGGACCCCTGGCCCGAGGGAACTCTCGGTTCGCATGGATGACAAGAAAGTCCGAA
GAAACGATTACTCCATGGAATTTTGAGGAAGTTGTCGATAAAGGTGCGTCAGCTCAATCGTTCATCGAGA
GGATGACCAACTTTGACAAGAATTTACCGAACGAAAAAGTATTGCCTAAGCACAGTTTACTTTACGAGTA
TTTCACAGTGTACAATGAACTCACGAAAGTTAAGTATGTCACTGAGGGCATGCGTAAACCCGCCTTTCTA
AGCGGAGAACAGAAGAAAGCAATAGTAGATCTGTTATTCAAGACCAACCGCAAAGTGACAGTTAAGCAAT
TGAAAGAGGACTACTTTAAGAAAATTGAATGCTTCGATTCTGTCGAGATCTCCGGGGTAGAAGATCGATT
TAATGCGTCACTTGGTACGTATCATGACCTCCTAAAGATAATTAAAGATAAGGACTTCCTGGATAACGAA
GAGAATGAAGATATCTTAGAAGATATAGTGTTGACTCTTACCCTCTTTGAAGATCGGGAAATGATTGAGG
AAAGACTAAAAACATACGCTCACCTGTTCGACGATAAGGTTATGAAACAGTTAAAGAGGCGTCGCTATAC
GGGCTGGGGACGATTGTCGCGGAAACTTATCAACGGGATAAGAGACAAGCAAAGTGGTAAAACTATTCTC
GATTTTCTAAAGAGCGACGGCTTCGCCAATAGGAACTTTATGCAGCTGATCCATGATGACTCTTTAACCT
TCAAAGAGGATATACAAAAGGCACAGGTTTCCGGACAAGGGGACTCATTGCACGAACATATTGCGAATCT
TGCTGGTTCGCCAGCCATCAAAAAGGGCATACTCCAGACAGTCAAAGTAGTGGATGAGCTAGTTAAGGTC
ATGGGACGTCACAAACCGGAAAACATTGTAATCGAGATGGCACGCGAAAATCAAACGACTCAGAAGGGGC
AAAAAAACAGTCGAGAGCGGATGAAGAGAATAGAAGAGGGTATTAAAGAACTGGGCAGCCAGATCTTAAA
GGAGCATCCTGTGGAAAATACCCAATTGCAGAACGAGAAACTTTACCTCTATTACCTACAAAATGGAAGG
GACATGTATGTTGATCAGGAACTGGACATAAACCGTTTATCTGATTACGACGTCGATCACATTGTACCCC
AATCCTTTTTGAAGGACGATTCAATCGACAATAAAGTGCTTACACGCTCGGATAAGAACCGAGGGAAAAG
TGACAATGTTCCAAGCGAGGAAGTCGTAAAGAAAATGAAGAACTATTGGCGGCAGCTCCTAAATGCGAAA
CTGATAACGCAAAGAAAGTTCGATAACTTAACTAAAGCTGAGAGGGGTGGCTTGTCTGAACTTGACAAGG
CCGGATTTATTAAACGTCAGCTCGTGGAAACCCGCCAAATCACAAAGCATGTTGCACAGATACTAGATTC
CCGAATGAATACGAAATACGACGAGAACGATAAGCTGATTCGGGAAGTCAAAGTAATCACTTTAAAGTCA
AAATTGGTGTCGGACTTCAGAAAGGATTTTCAATTCTATAAAGTTAGGGAGATAAATAACTACCACCATG
CGCACGACGCTTATCTTAATGCCGTCGTAGGGACCGCACTCATTAAGAAATACCCGAAGCTAGAAAGTGA
GTTTGTGTATGGTGATTACAAAGTTTATGACGTCCGTAAGATGATCGCGAAAAGCGAACAGGAGATAGGC
AAGGCTACAGCCAAATACTTCTTTTATTCTAACATTATGAATTTCTTTAAGACGGAAATCACTCTGGCAA
ACGGAGAGATACGCAAACGACCTTTAATTGAAACCAATGGGGAGACAGGTGAAATCGTATGGGATAAGGG
CCGGGACTTCGCGACGGTGAGAAAAGTTTTGTCCATGCCCCAAGTCAACATAGTAAAGAAAACTGAGGTG
CAGACCGGAGGGTTTTCAAAGGAATCGATTCTTCCAAAAAGGAATAGTGATAAGCTCATCGCTCGTAAAA
AGGACTGGGACCCGAAAAAGTACGGTGGCTTCGATAGCCCTACAGTTGCCTATTCTGTCCTAGTAGTGGC
AAAAGTTGAGAAGGGAAAATCCAAGAAACTGAAGTCAGTCAAAGAATTATTGGGGATAACGATTATGGAG
CGCTCGTCTTTTGAAAAGAACCCCATCGACTTCCTTGAGGCGAAAGGTTACAAGGAAGTAAAAAAGGATC
TCATAATTAAACTACCAAAGTATAGTCTGTTTGAGTTAGAAAATGGCCGAAAACGGATGTTGGCTAGCGC
CGGAGAGCTTCAAAAGGGGAACGAACTCGCACTACCGTCTAAATACGTGAATTTCCTGTATTTAGCGTCC
CATTACGAGAAGTTGAAAGGTTCACCTGAAGATAACGAACAGAAGCAACTTTTTGTTGAGCAGCACAAAC
ATTATCTCGACGAAATCATAGAGCAAATTTCGGAATTCAGTAAGAGAGTCATCCTAGCTGATGCCAATCT
GGACAAAGTATTAAGCGCATACAACAAGCACAGGGATAAACCCATACGTGAGCAGGCGGAAAATATTATC
CATTTGTTTACTCTTACCAACCTCGGCGCTCCAGCCGCATTCAAGTATTTTGACACAACGATAGATCGCA
AACGATACACTTCTACCAAGGAGGTGCTAGACGCGACACTGATTCACCAATCCATCACGGGATTATATGA
AACTCGGATAGATTTGTCACAGCTTGGGGGTGACTCTGGTGGTTCTACTAATCTGTCAGATATTATTGAA
AAGGAGACCGGTAAGCAACTGGTTATCCAGGAATCCATCCTCATGCTCCCAGAGGAGGTGGAAGAAGTCA
TTGGGAACAAGCCGGAAAGCGATATACTCGTGCACACCGCCTACGACGAGAGCACCGACGAGAATGTCAT
GCTTCTGACTAGCGACGCCCCTGAATACAAGCCTTGGGCTCTGGTCATACAGGATAGCAACGGTGAGAAC
AAGATTAAGATGCTCTCTGGTGGTTCTCCCAAGAAGAAGAGGAAAGTCTAACCGGTCATCATCACCATCA
CCATTGAGTTTAAACCCGCTGATCAGCCTCGACTGTGCCTTCTAGTTGCCAGCCATCTGTTGTTTGCCCC
TCCCCCGTGCCTTCCTTGACCCTGGAAGGTGCCACTCCCACTGTCCTTTCCTAATAAAATGAGGAAATTG
CATCGCATTGTCTGAGTAGGTGTCATTCTATTCTGGGGGGTGGGGTGGGGCAGGACAGCAAGGGGGAGGA
TTGGGAAGACAATAGCAGGCATGCTGGGGATGCGGTGGGCTCTATGGCTTCTGAGGCGGAAAGAACCAGC
TGGGGCTCGATACCGTCGACCTCTAGCTAGAGCTTGGCGTAATCATGGTCATAGCTGTTTCCTGTGTGAA
ATTGTTATCCGCTCACAATTCCACACAACATACGAGCCGGAAGCATAAAGTGTAAAGCCTAGGGTGCCTA
ATGAGTGAGCTAACTCACATTAATTGCGTTGCGCTCACTGCCCGCTTTCCAGTCGGGAAACCTGTCGTGC
CAGCTGCATTAATGAATCGGCCAACGCGCGGGGAGAGGCGGTTTGCGTATTGGGCGCTCTTCCGCTTCCT
CGCTCACTGACTCGCTGCGCTCGGTCGTTCGGCTGCGGCGAGCGGTATCAGCTCACTCAAAGGCGGTAAT
ACGGTTATCCACAGAATCAGGGGATAACGCAGGAAAGAACATGTGAGCAAAAGGCCAGCAAAAGGCCAGG
AACCGTAAAAAGGCCGCGTTGCTGGCGTTTTTCCATAGGCTCCGCCCCCCTGACGAGCATCACAAAAATC
GACGCTCAAGTCAGAGGTGGCGAAACCCGACAGGACTATAAAGATACCAGGCGTTTCCCCCTGGAAGCTC
CCTCGTGCGCTCTCCTGTTCCGACCCTGCCGCTTACCGGATACCTGTCCGCCTTTCTCCCTTCGGGAAGC
GTGGCGCTTTCTCATAGCTCACGCTGTAGGTATCTCAGTTCGGTGTAGGTCGTTCGCTCCAAGCTGGGCT
GTGTGCACGAACCCCCCGTTCAGCCCGACCGCTGCGCCTTATCCGGTAACTATCGTCTTGAGTCCAACCC
GGTAAGACACGACTTATCGCCACTGGCAGCAGCCACTGGTAACAGGATTAGCAGAGCGAGGTATGTAGGC
GGTGCTACAGAGTTCTTGAAGTGGTGGCCTAACTACGGCTACACTAGAAGAACAGTATTTGGTATCTGCG
CTCTGCTGAAGCCAGTTACCTTCGGAAAAAGAGTTGGTAGCTCTTGATCCGGCAAACAAACCACCGCTGG
TAGCGGTGGTTTTTTTGTTTGCAAGCAGCAGATTACGCGCAGAAAAAAAGGATCTCAAGAAGATCCTTTG
ATCTTTTCTACGGGGTCTGACGCTCAGTGGAACGAAAACTCACGTTAAGGGATTTTGGTCATGAGATTAT
CAAAAAGGATCTTCACCTAGATCCTTTTAAATTAAAAATGAAGTTTTAAATCAATCTAAAGTATATATGA
GTAAACTTGGTCTGACAGTTACCAATGCTTAATCAGTGAGGCACCTATCTCAGCGATCTGTCTATTTCGT
TCATCCATAGTTGCCTGACTCCCCGTCGTGTAGATAACTACGATACGGGAGGGCTTACCATCTGGCCCCA
GTGCTGCAATGATACCGCGAGACCCACGCTCACCGGCTCCAGATTTATCAGCAATAAACCAGCCAGCCGG
AAGGGCCGAGCGCAGAAGTGGTCCTGCAACTTTATCCGCCTCCATCCAGTCTATTAATTGTTGCCGGGAA
GCTAGAGTAAGTAGTTCGCCAGTTAATAGTTTGCGCAACGTTGTTGCCATTGCTACAGGCATCGTGGTGT
CACGCTCGTCGTTTGGTATGGCTTCATTCAGCTCCGGTTCCCAACGATCAAGGCGAGTTACATGATCCCC
CATGTTGTGCAAAAAAGCGGTTAGCTCCTTCGGTCCTCCGATCGTTGTCAGAAGTAAGTTGGCCGCAGTG
TTATCACTCATGGTTATGGCAGCACTGCATAATTCTCTTACTGTCATGCCATCCGTAAGATGCTTTTCTG
TGACTGGTGAGTACTCAACCAAGTCATTCTGAGAATAGTGTATGCGGCGACCGAGTTGCTCTTGCCCGGC
GTCAATACGGGATAATACCGCGCCACATAGCAGAACTTTAAAAGTGCTCATCATTGGAAAACGTTCTTCG
GGGCGAAAACTCTCAAGGATCTTACCGCTGTTGAGATCCAGTTCGATGTAACCCACTCGTGCACCCAACT
GATCTTCAGCATCTTTTACTTTCACCAGCGTTTCTGGGTGAGCAAAAACAGGAAGGCAAAATGCCGCAAA
AAAGGGAATAAGGGCGACACGGAAATGTTGAATACTCATACTCTTCCTTTTTCAATATTATTGAAGCATT
TATCAGGGTTATTGTCTCATGAGCGGATACATATTTGAATGTATTTAGAAAAATAAACAAATAGGGGTTC
CGCGCACATTTCCCCGAAAAGTGCCACCTGACGTCGACGGATCGGGAGATCGATCTCCCGATCCCCTAGG
GTCGACTCTCAGTACAATCTGCTCTGATGCCGCATAGTTAAG
Features (pLannotate 1.2.2; 18 found; start..end, strand, type, name):
    162..541     +  enhancer       CMV enhancer: human cytomegalovirus immediate early enhancer
    542..745     +  promoter       CMV promoter: human cytomegalovirus (CMV) immediate early promoter
    787..805     +  promoter       T7 promoter: promoter for bacteriophage T7 RNA polymerase
    819..1415    +  CDS            APOBEC3A: human cytidine deaminase (C to U editing enzyme) that efficiently edits methylated cytosines (Wang et al., 2018); human APOBEC3A; also known as hA3A; A3A
   1416..1463    +  CDS            ABE(7.10) (fragment): adenine base editor comprising wild-type E. coli TadA fused to the evolved TadA*(7.10) mutant (Gaudelli et al., 2017)
   1464..5564    +  CDS            Cas9 VQR: Streptococcus pyogenes Cas9 endonuclease with the D1135V/R1335Q/T1337R mutations has an altered recognition specificity for the protospacer adjacent motif (PAM) (Kleinstiver et al., 2015)
   5577..5825    +  CDS            UGI: UNGI_BPPB2 - Experimental evidence at protein level: Swiss-Prot protein existence level 1. This protein binds specifically and reversibly to the host uracil-DNA glycosylase, preventing removal of uracil residues from PBS2 DNA by the host uracil-excision repair system. From Bacillus phage PBS2 (Bacteriophage PBS2).
   5913..6137    +  polyA_signal   bGH poly(A) signal: bovine growth hormone polyadenylation signal
   6141..6162    +  promoter       SV40 promoter (fragment): SV40 enhancer and early promoter
   6167..6183    +  misc_feature   MCS (fragment): pBluescript multiple cloning site
   6232..6248    -  protein_bind   lac operator: The lac repressor binds to the lac operator to inhibit transcription in E. coli. This inhibition can be relieved by adding lactose or isopropyl-β-D-thiogalactopyranoside (IPTG). lac repressor encoded by lacI
   6256..6286    -  promoter       lac promoter: promoter for the E. coli lac operon
   6301..6322    -  protein_bind   CAP binding site: CAP binding activates transcription in the presence of cAMP. E. coli catabolite activator protein
   6335..6427    -  CDS            lacI (fragment): lac repressor; lacI; The lac repressor binds to the lac operator to inhibit transcription in E. coli. This inhibition can be relieved by adding lactose or isopropyl-β-D-thiogalactopyranoside (IPTG).
   6610..7198    -  rep_origin     ori: high-copy-number ColE1/pMB1/pBR322/pUC origin of replication
   7369..8229    -  CDS            AmpR: β-lactamase; bla; confers resistance to ampicillin, carbenicillin, and related antibiotics
   8230..8334    -  promoter       AmpR promoter: bla
   8405..7       -  misc_feature   bom (fragment) (across the origin): basis of mobility region from pBR322
