[The description below was written by a language model from this plasmid's Addgene catalogue record and pLannotate feature annotations shown in this document.]
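Description:
pCMV-hA3A-BE3-Y132D is a mammalian expression plasmid (about 8.4 kb) encoding a cytosine base editor of the BE3 architecture in which the deaminase is human APOBEC3A carrying a Y132D substitution. It is maintained in E. coli through a high-copy ColE1/pUC-type origin and selected with ampicillin via the β-lactamase gene. No mammalian selection marker is annotated, consistent with transient transfection use. Remnants of lac regulatory elements, an SV40 promoter fragment and a bom fragment are backbone leftovers with no evident role in the payload.

The expression cassette is driven by the CMV immediate-early enhancer and promoter and terminated by the bovine growth hormone polyadenylation signal. A T7 promoter sits just upstream of the coding region and could support in vitro transcription. According to the catalogue's alternative name, the single open reading frame reads APOBEC3A(Y132D), an XTEN linker, S. pyogenes Cas9 D10A nickase, an SGGS linker, the uracil glycosylase inhibitor (UGI) from bacteriophage PBS2, a second SGGS linker and a nuclear localisation signal. The automated feature table labels the short segment between the deaminase and Cas9 as an ABE(7.10) fragment and the Cas9 as the VQR variant. These look like best-match calls by the annotation tool, the first probably reflecting the shared linker. The catalogue record mentions only the D10A nickase and no PAM-altering mutations.

When co-delivered with a separately supplied guide RNA, the fusion deaminates cytosines in the targeted window, UGI blocks uracil excision, and nicking of the opposite strand favours C-to-T conversion. The parent hA3A-BE3 was developed for efficient editing in methylated regions. The record does not state the functional consequence of the Y132D mutation.
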