Addgene plasmid #113425: pCMV-hA3A-BE3-Y132D
Purpose: Expresses hA3A-BE3-Y132D in mammalian cells
Depositing lab: Jia Chen. Publication: Efficient base editing in methylated regions with a human APOBEC3A-Cas9 fusion. Wang X, Li J, Wang Y, Yang B, Wei J, Wu J, Wang R, Huang X, Chen J, Yang L. Nat Biotechnol. 2018 Aug 20. pii: nbt.4198. doi: 10.1038/nbt.4198. PubMed 30125268.
Backbone
  Vector backbone: CMV
  Backbone size w/o insert (bp): 3399
  Vector type: Mammalian Expression, CRISPR
Growth in bacteria
  Bacterial resistance: Ampicillin, 100 μg/mL
  Growth temperature: 37°C
  Growth strain: DH5alpha
  Copy number: High Copy
Gene/Insert
  Gene/Insert name: hA3A-BE3-Y132D (alt name: pCMV-hAPOBEC3A_Y132D-XTEN-D10A-SGGS-UGI-SGGS-NLS)
  Species: H. sapiens (human); S. pyogenes and Bacteriophage PBS2
  Insert size (bp): 5043
  Mutation: hAPOBEC3A_Y132D
  Entrez Gene: APOBEC3A (a.k.a. A3A, ARP3, PHRBN, bK150C2.1)
  Promoter: CMV
  Cloning method: Restriction Enzyme; 5′ cloning site unknown (unknown if destroyed)
  Sequencing primers: 5′ CMV; 3′ BGH poly reverse
Terms and licenses: Academic/Nonprofit Terms; Industry Terms: Not Available to Industry
How to cite: pCMV-hA3A-BE3-Y132D was a gift from Jia Chen (Addgene plasmid # 113425 ; http://n2t.net/addgene:113425 ; RRID:Addgene_113425)
